Addgene plasmid #76851: TTN gRNA (BRDN0001145502)
Purpose: 3rd generation lentiviral gRNA plasmid targeting human TTN
Depositing lab: John Doench & David Root. Depositing organization: Broad Institute. Publication: Optimized sgRNA design to maximize activity and minimize off-target effects of CRISPR-Cas9. Doench JG, Fusi N, Sullender M, Hegde M, Vaimberg EW, Donovan KF, Smith I, Tothova Z, Wilen C, Orchard R, Virgin HW, Listgarten J, Root DE. Nat Biotechnol. 2016 Jan 18. doi: 10.1038/nbt.3437. PubMed 26780180.
Backbone
  Vector backbone: lentiGuide-Puro
  Backbone manufacturer: Zhang Lab (Addgene plasmid # 52963)
  Vector type: Mammalian Expression, Lentiviral, CRISPR
  Selectable markers: Puromycin
Growth in bacteria
  Bacterial resistance: Ampicillin, 100 μg/mL
  Growth temperature: 37°C
  Growth strain: DH5alpha
  Copy number: High Copy
Gene/Insert
  Gene/Insert name: TTN (alt names: TTN; NM_001256850.1)
  gRNA/shRNA sequence: GTACCTAACGACGAAAGGTG
  Species: H. sapiens (human)
  Entrez Gene: TTN (a.k.a. CMD1G, CMH9, CMPD4, CMYO5, CMYP5, EOMFC, HMERF, LGMD2J, LGMDR10, MYLK5, SALMY, TMD)
  Promoter: hU6
  Cloning method: Unknown
  Sequencing primers: 5′ U6-F; 3′ pS2-R
Terms and licenses: Academic/Nonprofit Terms; Industry Terms: Not Available to Industry
Depositor comments: The gRNA was designed to target the following Genbank reference sequence(s): NM_001256850.1,NM_001267550.2,NM_133378.4. Note that this plasmid does NOT contain Cas9. It should be used in conjunction with lentiCas9-Blast (Addgene #52962) or otherwise with cell lines already expressing Cas9. Browse the full kinome gRNA library at http://www.addgene.org/pooled-library/broadgpp-human-kinome/ or visit http://www.broadinstitute.org/rnai/public/ for detailed protocols and information.
How to cite: TTN gRNA (BRDN0001145502) was a gift from John Doench & David Root (Addgene plasmid # 76851 ; http://n2t.net/addgene:76851 ; RRID:Addgene_76851)
