[The description below was written by a language model from this plasmid's Addgene catalogue record and pLannotate feature annotations shown in this document.]
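Description:
TTN gRNA (BRDN0001145502) is a third-generation lentiviral guide RNA plasmid built on the lentiGuide-Puro backbone and designed to direct Streptococcus pyogenes Cas9 to the human titin gene (TTN). The guide was designed against several TTN reference transcripts and belongs to a human kinome-targeting gRNA collection. The plasmid is about 8.3 kb and is maintained in E. coli at high copy through a ColE1/pUC-type origin with ampicillin selection from the β-lactamase gene. An f1 origin, an SV40 origin and remnants of lac and phage promoter sequences are also carried over from the backbone.

The lentiviral transfer cassette begins with an RSV promoter fused to a truncated HIV-1 5' LTR, which drives genomic RNA production in packaging cells without Tat. It continues through the Ψ packaging signal, a partial gag sequence, the Rev response element and a cPPT/CTS element, and ends in a ΔU3 self-inactivating 3' LTR followed by an SV40 polyadenylation signal. Within this unit, a human U6 RNA polymerase III promoter transcribes the TTN-specific spacer joined to the SpCas9 gRNA scaffold. Downstream, an EF-1α promoter with its intron A expresses puromycin N-acetyltransferase, so that transduced mammalian cells can be selected with puromycin. A WPRE follows to enhance transcript expression.

The plasmid does not encode Cas9. It is meant to be used with a separate Cas9 lentivector such as lentiCas9-Blast, or in cell lines that already express Cas9, to generate targeted disruption of TTN in human cells.
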