Features (pLannotate 1.2.2; 29 found; start..end, strand, type, name):
     14..80      +  CDS            small t antigen (fragment): SV40 (simian virus 40) small t antigen
    106..317     +  promoter       EF-1α core promoter: core promoter for human elongation factor EF-1α
    318..1256    +  intron         EF-1α intron A: intron upstream of the start codon of human EF-1α
   1278..1877    +  CDS            PuroR (fragment): puromycin N-acetyltransferase; pac from Streptomyces; confers resistance to puromycin
   1893..2481    +  misc_feature   WPRE: woodchuck hepatitis virus posttranscriptional regulatory element
   2532..2551    +  misc_feature   cPPT/CTS (fragment): central polypurine tract and central termination sequence of HIV-1
   2553..2786    +  LTR            3' LTR (ΔU3): self-inactivating 3' long terminal repeat (LTR) from HIV-1
   2864..2985    +  polyA_signal   SV40 poly(A) signal: SV40 polyadenylation signal
   3025..3160    +  rep_origin     SV40 ori: SV40 origin of replication
   3181..3199    -  promoter       T7 promoter: promoter for bacteriophage T7 RNA polymerase
   3207..3362    +  CDS            lacZα (fragment): LacZα fragment of β-galactosidase; lacZ fragment
   3367..3795    +  rep_origin     f1 ori (sequence partly withheld): f1 bacteriophage origin of replication; arrow indicates direction of (+) strand synthesis
   3848..3952    +  promoter       AmpR promoter: bla
   3953..4813    +  CDS            AmpR: β-lactamase; bla; confers resistance to ampicillin, carbenicillin, and related antibiotics
   4984..5572    +  rep_origin     ori: high-copy-number ColE1/pMB1/pBR322/pUC origin of replication
   5755..5847    +  CDS            lacI (fragment): lac repressor; lacI; The lac repressor binds to the lac operator to inhibit transcription in E. coli. This inhibition can be relieved by adding lactose or isopropyl-β-D-thiogalactopyranoside (IPTG).
   5860..5881    +  protein_bind   CAP binding site: CAP binding activates transcription in the presence of cAMP. E. coli catabolite activator protein
   5896..5926    +  promoter       lac promoter: promoter for the E. coli lac operon
   5934..5950    +  protein_bind   lac operator: The lac repressor binds to the lac operator to inhibit transcription in E. coli. This inhibition can be relieved by adding lactose or isopropyl-β-D-thiogalactopyranoside (IPTG). lac repressor encoded by lacI
   5995..6013    +  promoter       T3 promoter: promoter for bacteriophage T3 RNA polymerase
   6041..6267    +  promoter       RSV promoter: Rous sarcoma virus enhancer/promoter
   6268..6448    +  LTR            5' LTR (truncated): truncated 5' long terminal repeat (LTR) from HIV-1
   6495..6620    +  misc_feature   HIV-1 Ψ: packaging signal of human immunodeficiency virus type 1
   6604..6967    +  CDS            HIV-1 gag (fragment): gag protein from human immunodeficiency virus 1; gag
   7113..7346    +  misc_feature   RRE: The Rev response element (RRE) of HIV-1 allows for Rev-dependent mRNA export from the nucleus to the cytoplasm.
   7723..7749    +  CDS            Rev (fragment): human immunodeficiency virus 1 (HIV-1) Rev protein; rev; enhances nuclear export of unspliced and incompletely spliced viral mRNAs
   7753..7993    +  promoter       U6 promoter: RNA polymerase III promoter for human U6 snRNA
   8023..8098    +  misc_RNA       gRNA scaffold: guide RNA scaffold for the Streptococcus pyogenes CRISPR/Cas9 system
   8154..8271    +  misc_feature   cPPT/CTS: central polypurine tract and central termination sequence of HIV-1
>Addgene plasmid #76851 | TTN gRNA (BRDN0001145502) | addgene full sequence | sequence record 186630 | Addgene Assembled Sequence
CCCGGGTGCAAAGATGGATAAAGTTTTAAACAGAGAGGAATCTTTGCAGCTAATGGACCTTCTAGGTCTT
GAAAGGAGTGGGAATTGGCTCCGGTGCCCGTCAGTGGGCAGAGCGCACATCGCCCACAGTCCCCGAGAAG
TTGGGGGGAGGGGTCGGCAATTGATCCGGTGCCTAGAGAAGGTGGCGCGGGGTAAACTGGGAAAGTGATG
TCGTGTACTGGCTCCGCCTTTTTCCCGAGGGTGGGGGAGAACCGTATATAAGTGCAGTAGTCGCCGTGAA
CGTTCTTTTTCGCAACGGGTTTGCCGCCAGAACACAGGTAAGTGCCGTGTGTGGTTCCCGCGGGCCTGGC
CTCTTTACGGGTTATGGCCCTTGCGTGCCTTGAATTACTTCCACCTGGCTGCAGTACGTGATTCTTGATC
CCGAGCTTCGGGTTGGAAGTGGGTGGGAGAGTTCGAGGCCTTGCGCTTAAGGAGCCCCTTCGCCTCGTGC
TTGAGTTGAGGCCTGGCCTGGGCGCTGGGGCCGCCGCGTGCGAATCTGGTGGCACCTTCGCGCCTGTCTC
GCTGCTTTCGATAAGTCTCTAGCCATTTAAAATTTTTGATGACCTGCTGCGACGCTTTTTTTCTGGCAAG
ATAGTCTTGTAAATGCGGGCCAAGATCTGCACACTGGTATTTCGGTTTTTGGGGCCGCGGGCGGCGACGG
GGCCCGTGCGTCCCAGCGCACATGTTCGGCGAGGCGGGGCCTGCGAGCGCGGCCACCGAGAATCGGACGG
GGGTAGTCTCAAGCTGGCCGGCCTGCTCTGGTGCCTGGCCTCGCGCCGCCGTGTATCGCCCCGCCCTGGG
CGGCAAGGCTGGCCCGGTCGGCACCAGTTGCGTGAGCGGAAAGATGGCCGCTTCCCGGCCCTGCTGCAGG
GAGCTCAAAATGGAGGACGCGGCGCTCGGGAGAGCGGGCGGGTGAGTCACCCACACAAAGGAAAAGGGCC
TTTCCGTCCTCAGCCGTCGCTTCATGTGACTCCACGGAGTACCGGGCGCCGTCCAGGCACCTCGATTAGT
TCTCGAGCTTTTGGAGTACGTCGTCTTTAGGTTGGGGGGAGGGGTTTTATGCGATGGAGTTTCCCCACAC
TGAGTGGGTGGAGACTGAAGTTAGGCCAGCTTGGCACTTGATGTAATTCTCCTTGGAATTTGCCCTTTTT
GAGTTTGGATCTTGGTTCATTCTCAAGCCTCAGACAGTGGTTCAAAGTTTTTTTCTTCCATTTCAGGTGT
CGTGACGTACGGCCACCATGACCGAGTACAAGCCCACGGTGCGCCTCGCCACCCGCGACGACGTCCCCAG
GGCCGTACGCACCCTCGCCGCCGCGTTCGCCGACTACCCCGCCACGCGCCACACCGTCGATCCGGACCGC
CACATCGAGCGGGTCACCGAGCTGCAAGAACTCTTCCTCACGCGCGTCGGGCTCGACATCGGCAAGGTGT
GGGTCGCGGACGACGGCGCCGCCGTGGCGGTCTGGACCACGCCGGAGAGCGTCGAAGCGGGGGCGGTGTT
CGCCGAGATCGGCCCGCGCATGGCCGAGTTGAGCGGTTCCCGGCTGGCCGCGCAGCAACAGATGGAAGGC
CTCCTGGCGCCGCACCGGCCCAAGGAGCCCGCGTGGTTCCTGGCCACCGTCGGAGTCTCGCCCGACCACC
AGGGCAAGGGTCTGGGCAGCGCCGTCGTGCTCCCCGGAGTGGAGGCGGCCGAGCGCGCCGGGGTGCCCGC
CTTCCTGGAGACCTCCGCGCCCCGCAACCTCCCCTTCTACGAGCGGCTCGGCTTCACCGTCACCGCCGAC
GTCGAGGTGCCCGAAGGACCGCGCACCTGGTGCATGACCCGCAAGCCCGGTGCCTGAACGCGTTAAGTCG
ACAATCAACCTCTGGATTACAAAATTTGTGAAAGATTGACTGGTATTCTTAACTATGTTGCTCCTTTTAC
GCTATGTGGATACGCTGCTTTAATGCCTTTGTATCATGCTATTGCTTCCCGTATGGCTTTCATTTTCTCC
TCCTTGTATAAATCCTGGTTGCTGTCTCTTTATGAGGAGTTGTGGCCCGTTGTCAGGCAACGTGGCGTGG
TGTGCACTGTGTTTGCTGACGCAACCCCCACTGGTTGGGGCATTGCCACCACCTGTCAGCTCCTTTCCGG
GACTTTCGCTTTCCCCCTCCCTATTGCCACGGCGGAACTCATCGCCGCCTGCCTTGCCCGCTGCTGGACA
GGGGCTCGGCTGTTGGGCACTGACAATTCCGTGGTGTTGTCGGGGAAATCATCGTCCTTTCCTTGGCTGC
TCGCCTGTGTTGCCACCTGGATTCTGCGCGGGACGTCCTTCTGCTACGTCCCTTCGGCCCTCAATCCAGC
GGACCTTCCTTCCCGCGGCCTGCTGCCGGCTCTGCGGCCTCTTCCGCGTCTTCGCCTTCGCCCTCAGACG
AGTCGGATCTCCCTTTGGGCCGCCTCCCCGCGTCGACTTTAAGACCAATGACTTACAAGGCAGCTGTAGA
TCTTAGCCACTTTTTAAAAGAAAAGGGGGGACTGGAAGGGCTAATTCACTCCCAACGAAGACAAGATCTG
CTTTTTGCTTGTACTGGGTCTCTCTGGTTAGACCAGATCTGAGCCTGGGAGCTCTCTGGCTAACTAGGGA
ACCCACTGCTTAAGCCTCAATAAAGCTTGCCTTGAGTGCTTCAAGTAGTGTGTGCCCGTCTGTTGTGTGA
CTCTGGTAACTAGAGATCCCTCAGACCCTTTTAGTCAGTGTGGAAAATCTCTAGCAGTACGTATAGTAGT
TCATGTCATCTTATTATTCAGTATTTATAACTTGCAAAGAAATGAATATCAGAGAGTGAGAGGAACTTGT
TTATTGCAGCTTATAATGGTTACAAATAAAGCAATAGCATCACAAATTTCACAAATAAAGCATTTTTTTC
ACTGCATTCTAGTTGTGGTTTGTCCAAACTCATCAATGTATCTTATCATGTCTGGCTCTAGCTATCCCGC
CCCTAACTCCGCCCATCCCGCCCCTAACTCCGCCCAGTTCCGCCCATTCTCCGCCCCATGGCTGACTAAT
TTTTTTTATTTATGCAGAGGCCGAGGCCGCCTCGGCCTCTGAGCTATTCCAGAAGTAGTGAGGAGGCTTT
TTTGGAGGCCTAGGGACGTACCCAATTCGCCCTATAGTGAGTCGTATTACGCGCGCTCACTGGCCGTCGT
TTTACAACGTCGTGACTGGGAAAACCCTGGCGTTACCCAACTTAATCGCCTTGCAGCACATCCCCCTTTC
GCCAGCTGGCGTAATAGCGAAGAGGCCCGCACCGATCGCCCTTCCCAACAGTTGCGCAGCCTGAATGGCG
AATGGG
[124 nt withheld, positions 3367-3490]
C
[91 nt withheld, positions 3492-3582]
A
[49 nt withheld, positions 3584-3632]
CCTTTGACGTTGGAGTCCACGTTCTTT
[37 nt withheld, positions 3660-3696]
ACCCTATCTCGGTCTATTCTTTTGATTTATAAGGGATTTTGCCGATTTCGGCCTATTGGTTAAAAAATGA
GCTGATTTAACAAAAATTTAACGCGAATTTTAACAAAATATTAACGCTTACAATTTAGGTGGCACTTTTC
GGGGAAATGTGCGCGGAACCCCTATTTGTTTATTTTTCTAAATACATTCAAATATGTATCCGCTCATGAG
ACAATAACCCTGATAAATGCTTCAATAATATTGAAAAAGGAAGAGTATGAGTATTCAACATTTCCGTGTC
GCCCTTATTCCCTTTTTTGCGGCATTTTGCCTTCCTGTTTTTGCTCACCCAGAAACGCTGGTGAAAGTAA
AAGATGCTGAAGATCAGTTGGGTGCACGAGTGGGTTACATCGAACTGGATCTCAACAGCGGTAAGATCCT
TGAGAGTTTTCGCCCCGAAGAACGTTTTCCAATGATGAGCACTTTTAAAGTTCTGCTATGTGGCGCGGTA
TTATCCCGTATTGACGCCGGGCAAGAGCAACTCGGTCGCCGCATACACTATTCTCAGAATGACTTGGTTG
AGTACTCACCAGTCACAGAAAAGCATCTTACGGATGGCATGACAGTAAGAGAATTATGCAGTGCTGCCAT
AACCATGAGTGATAACACTGCGGCCAACTTACTTCTGACAACGATCGGAGGACCGAAGGAGCTAACCGCT
TTTTTGCACAACATGGGGGATCATGTAACTCGCCTTGATCGTTGGGAACCGGAGCTGAATGAAGCCATAC
CAAACGACGAGCGTGACACCACGATGCCTGTAGCAATGGCAACAACGTTGCGCAAACTATTAACTGGCGA
ACTACTTACTCTAGCTTCCCGGCAACAATTAATAGACTGGATGGAGGCGGATAAAGTTGCAGGACCACTT
CTGCGCTCGGCCCTTCCGGCTGGCTGGTTTATTGCTGATAAATCTGGAGCCGGTGAGCGTGGGTCTCGCG
GTATCATTGCAGCACTGGGGCCAGATGGTAAGCCCTCCCGTATCGTAGTTATCTACACGACGGGGAGTCA
GGCAACTATGGATGAACGAAATAGACAGATCGCTGAGATAGGTGCCTCACTGATTAAGCATTGGTAACTG
TCAGACCAAGTTTACTCATATATACTTTAGATTGATTTAAAACTTCATTTTTAATTTAAAAGGATCTAGG
TGAAGATCCTTTTTGATAATCTCATGACCAAAATCCCTTAACGTGAGTTTTCGTTCCACTGAGCGTCAGA
CCCCGTAGAAAAGATCAAAGGATCTTCTTGAGATCCTTTTTTTCTGCGCGTAATCTGCTGCTTGCAAACA
AAAAAACCACCGCTACCAGCGGTGGTTTGTTTGCCGGATCAAGAGCTACCAACTCTTTTTCCGAAGGTAA
CTGGCTTCAGCAGAGCGCAGATACCAAATACTGTTCTTCTAGTGTAGCCGTAGTTAGGCCACCACTTCAA
GAACTCTGTAGCACCGCCTACATACCTCGCTCTGCTAATCCTGTTACCAGTGGCTGCTGCCAGTGGCGAT
AAGTCGTGTCTTACCGGGTTGGACTCAAGACGATAGTTACCGGATAAGGCGCAGCGGTCGGGCTGAACGG
GGGGTTCGTGCACACAGCCCAGCTTGGAGCGAACGACCTACACCGAACTGAGATACCTACAGCGTGAGCT
ATGAGAAAGCGCCACGCTTCCCGAAGGGAGAAAGGCGGACAGGTATCCGGTAAGCGGCAGGGTCGGAACA
GGAGAGCGCACGAGGGAGCTTCCAGGGGGAAACGCCTGGTATCTTTATAGTCCTGTCGGGTTTCGCCACC
TCTGACTTGAGCGTCGATTTTTGTGATGCTCGTCAGGGGGGCGGAGCCTATGGAAAAACGCCAGCAACGC
GGCCTTTTTACGGTTCCTGGCCTTTTGCTGGCCTTTTGCTCACATGTTCTTTCCTGCGTTATCCCCTGAT
TCTGTGGATAACCGTATTACCGCCTTTGAGTGAGCTGATACCGCTCGCCGCAGCCGAACGACCGAGCGCA
GCGAGTCAGTGAGCGAGGAAGCGGAAGAGCGCCCAATACGCAAACCGCCTCTCCCCGCGCGTTGGCCGAT
TCATTAATGCAGCTGGCACGACAGGTTTCCCGACTGGAAAGCGGGCAGTGAGCGCAACGCAATTAATGTG
AGTTAGCTCACTCATTAGGCACCCCAGGCTTTACACTTTATGCTTCCGGCTCGTATGTTGTGTGGAATTG
TGAGCGGATAACAATTTCACACAGGAAACAGCTATGACCATGATTACGCCAAGCGCGCAATTAACCCTCA
CTAAAGGGAACAAAAGCTGGAGCTGCAAGCTTAATGTAGTCTTATGCAATACTCTTGTAGTCTTGCAACA
TGGTAACGATGAGTTAGCAACATGCCTTACAAGGAGAGAAAAAGCACCGTGCATGCCGATTGGTGGAAGT
AAGGTGGTACGATCGTGCCTTATTAGGAAGGCAACAGACGGGTCTGACATGGATTGGACGAACCACTGAA
TTGCCGCATTGCAGAGATATTGTATTTAAGTGCCTAGCTCGATACATAAACGGGTCTCTCTGGTTAGACC
AGATCTGAGCCTGGGAGCTCTCTGGCTAACTAGGGAACCCACTGCTTAAGCCTCAATAAAGCTTGCCTTG
AGTGCTTCAAGTAGTGTGTGCCCGTCTGTTGTGTGACTCTGGTAACTAGAGATCCCTCAGACCCTTTTAG
TCAGTGTGGAAAATCTCTAGCAGTGGCGCCCGAACAGGGACTTGAAAGCGAAAGGGAAACCAGAGGAGCT
CTCTCGACGCAGGACTCGGCTTGCTGAAGCGCGCACGGCAAGAGGCGAGGGGCGGCGACTGGTGAGTACG
CCAAAAATTTTGACTAGCGGAGGCTAGAAGGAGAGAGATGGGTGCGAGAGCGTCAGTATTAAGCGGGGGA
GAATTAGATCGCGATGGGAAAAAATTCGGTTAAGGCCAGGGGGAAAGAAAAAATATAAATTAAAACATAT
AGTATGGGCAAGCAGGGAGCTAGAACGATTCGCAGTTAATCCTGGCCTGTTAGAAACATCAGAAGGCTGT
AGACAAATACTGGGACAGCTACAACCATCCCTTCAGACAGGATCAGAAGAACTTAGATCATTATATAATA
CAGTAGCAACCCTCTATTGTGTGCATCAAAGGATAGAGATAAAAGACACCAAGGAAGCTTTAGACAAGAT
AGAGGAAGAGCAAAACAAAAGTAAGACCACCGCACAGCAAGCGGCCGCTGATCTTCAGACCTGGAGGAGG
AGATATGAGGGACAATTGGAGAAGTGAATTATATAAATATAAAGTAGTAAAAATTGAACCATTAGGAGTA
GCACCCACCAAGGCAAAGAGAAGAGTGGTGCAGAGAGAAAAAAGAGCAGTGGGAATAGGAGCTTTGTTCC
TTGGGTTCTTGGGAGCAGCAGGAAGCACTATGGGCGCAGCGTCAATGACGCTGACGGTACAGGCCAGACA
ATTATTGTCTGGTATAGTGCAGCAGCAGAACAATTTGCTGAGGGCTATTGAGGCGCAACAGCATCTGTTG
CAACTCACAGTCTGGGGCATCAAGCAGCTCCAGGCAAGAATCCTGGCTGTGGAAAGATACCTAAAGGATC
AACAGCTCCTGGGGATTTGGGGTTGCTCTGGAAAACTCATTTGCACCACTGCTGTGCCTTGGAATGCTAG
TTGGAGTAATAAATCTCTGGAACAGATTTGGAATCACACGACCTGGATGGAGTGGGACAGAGAAATTAAC
AATTACACAAGCTTAATACACTCCTTAATTGAAGAATCGCAAAACCAGCAAGAAAAGAATGAACAAGAAT
TATTGGAATTAGATAAATGGGCAAGTTTGTGGAATTGGTTTAACATAACAAATTGGCTGTGGTATATAAA
ATTATTCATAATGATAGTAGGAGGCTTGGTAGGTTTAAGAATAGTTTTTGCTGTACTTTCTATAGTGAAT
AGAGTTAGGCAGGGATATTCACCATTATCGTTTCAGACCCACCTCCCAACCCCGAGGGGACCCAGAGAGG
GCCTATTTCCCATGATTCCTTCATATTTGCATATACGATACAAGGCTGTTAGAGAGATAATTAGAATTAA
TTTGACTGTAAACACAAAGATATTAGTACAAAATACGTGACGTAGAAAGTAATAATTTCTTGGGTAGTTT
GCAGTTTTAAAATTATGTTTTAAAATGGACTATCATATGCTTACCGTAACTTGAAAGTATTTCGATTTCT
TGGCTTTATATATCTTGTGGAAAGGACGAAACACCGGTACCTAACGACGAAAGGTGGTTTTAGAGCTAGA
AATAGCAAGTTAAAATAAGGCTAGTCCGTTATCAACTTGAAAAAGTGGCACCGAGTCGGTGCTTTTTTAA
GCTTGGCGTAACTAGATCTTGAGACAAATGGCAGTATTCATCCACAATTTTAAAAGAAAAGGGGGGATTG
GGGGGTACAGTGCAGGGGAAAGAATAGTAGACATAATAGCAACAGACATACAAACTAAAGAATTACAAAA
ACAAATTACAAAAATTCAAAATTTTCGGGTTTATTACAGGGACAGCAGAGATCCACTTTGGCGCCGGCTC
GAGGGGG
