>Addgene plasmid #76851 | TTN gRNA (BRDN0001145502) | depositor partial sequence | sequence record 144311 | Target Sequence
GTACCTAACGACGAAAGGTG
