>Addgene plasmid #76851 | TTN gRNA (BRDN0001145502) | addgene partial sequence | sequence record 186629 | hU6-F
TAGAAAGTAATAATTTCTTGGGTAGTTTGCAGTTTTAAAATTATGTTTTAAAATGGACTATCATATGCTT
ACCGTAACTTGAAAGTATTTCGATTTCTTGGCTTTATATATCTTGTGGAAAGGACGAAACACCGGTACCT
AACGACGAAAGGTGGTTTTAGAGCTAGAAATAGCAAGTTAAAATAAGGCTAGTCCGTTATCAACTTGAAA
AAGTGGCACCGAGTCGGTGCTTTTTTAAGCTTGGCGTAACTAGATCTTGAGACAAATGGCAGTATTCATC
CACAATTTTAAAAGAAAAGGGGGGATTGGGGGGTACAGTGCAGGGGAAAGAATAGTAGACATAATAGCAA
CAGACATACAAACTAAAGAATTACAAAAACAAATTACAAAAATTCAAAATTTTCGGGTTTATTACAGGGA
CAGCAGAGATCCACTTTGGCGCCGGCTCGAGGGGGCCCGGGTGCAAAGATGGATAAAGTTTTAAACAGAG
AGGAATCTTTGCAGCTAATGGACCTTCTAGGTCTTGAAAGGAGTGGGAATTGGCTCCGGTGCCCGTCAGT
GGGCAGAGCG
